Addgene plasmid #131972: pDONR221_SLC26A1
Purpose: Gateway entry clone with codon-optimized ORF sequence for subcloning into custom expression vectors
Depositing lab: RESOLUTE Consortium & Giulio Superti-Furga. Depositing organization: CeMM Research Center for Molecular Medicine. Publication: The RESOLUTE consortium: unlocking SLC transporters for drug discovery. Superti-Furga G, Lackner D, Wiedmer T, Ingles-Prieto A, Barbosa B, Girardi E, Goldmann U, Gurtl B, Klavins K, Klimek C, Lindinger S, Lineiro-Retes E, Muller AC, Onstein S, Redinger G, Reil D, Sedlyarov V, Wolf G, Crawford M, Everley R, ... Steppan CM. Nat Rev Drug Discov. 2020 Jul;19(7):429-430. doi: 10.1038/d41573-020-00056-6. PubMed 32265506.
Backbone
  Vector backbone: pDONR221
  Backbone manufacturer: Thermo Fisher Scientific
  Backbone size w/o insert (bp): 2550
  Vector type: Mammalian Expression
Growth in bacteria
  Bacterial resistance: Kanamycin, 50 μg/mL
  Growth temperature: 37°C
  Growth strain: Stbl3
  Copy number: High Copy
Gene/Insert
  Gene/Insert name: SLC26A1 (alt name: SAT-1, EDM4)
  Species: H. sapiens (human)
  Insert size (bp): 2103
  Entrez Gene: SLC26A1 (a.k.a. EDM4, SAT1, SAT-1)
  Cloning method: Gateway Cloning
  Sequencing primers: 5′ M13-fwd; 3′ M13-rev
Terms and licenses: Academic/Nonprofit Terms; Industry Terms
Depositor comments: For more information on the full Resolute plasmid collection, please see www.addgene.org/depositor-collections/re-solute/. Please provide your feedback on this plasmid to the RESOLUTE consortium by filling out their RESOLUTE repository feedback form: https://forms.office.com/Pages/ResponsePage.aspx?id=0e05yklzmkS7rjFGQL4N7z4feCLQvEJAmVcOCM_u885UN1JJRko0Ukg4TVQwNTZLOUxPQVJWT1NHUCQlQCN0PWcu
How to cite: pDONR221_SLC26A1 was a gift from RESOLUTE Consortium & Giulio Superti-Furga (Addgene plasmid # 131972 ; http://n2t.net/addgene:131972 ; RRID:Addgene_131972)
