[The description below was written by a language model from this plasmid's Addgene catalogue record and pLannotate feature annotations shown in this document.]
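Description:
pDONR221_SLC26A1 is a Gateway entry clone built on the Thermo Fisher pDONR221 backbone, carrying a codon-optimized open reading frame for human SLC26A1 (also called SAT-1 or EDM4). The sequenced plasmid is about 4.65 kb. It is maintained in E. coli through a high-copy ColE1/pUC-type origin of replication and selected with kanamycin via an aminoglycoside phosphotransferase (KanR) gene. Although the catalogue lists the vector type as mammalian expression, the feature table shows no eukaryotic promoter or polyadenylation signal next to the insert. The plasmid is therefore a shuttle or storage clone rather than an expression construct in its own right.

The 2,103 bp SLC26A1 coding sequence sits between attL1 and attL2 sites. These are the recombination sites used by LR Clonase to move an insert directionally into any attR-containing destination vector, which then supplies the promoter, tags and selection markers needed for the intended host. The rrnB T1 and T2 transcription terminators lie upstream of attL1 and insulate the insert from read-through transcription in bacteria. A T7 promoter lies just outside attL2, pointing toward the insert on the opposite strand. The short lacI and lacZα fragments annotated upstream are backbone remnants with no evident functional role.

SLC26A1 encodes a solute carrier annotated as transporting sulfate with high affinity and also oxalate. The clone belongs to a consortium-wide collection of solute carrier (SLC) transporter ORFs, created as a resource for subcloning into custom expression vectors for transporter research and drug discovery. The record does not state whether the ORF retains a stop codon.
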