Features (pLannotate 1.2.2; 10 found; start..end, strand, type, name):
    121..213     +  CDS            lacI (fragment): lac repressor; lacI; The lac repressor binds to the lac operator to inhibit transcription in E. coli. This inhibition can be relieved by adding lactose or isopropyl-β-D-thiogalactopyranoside (IPTG).
    268..295     -  terminator     rrnB T2 terminator: transcription terminator T2 from the E. coli rrnB gene
    427..470     +  terminator     rrnB T1 terminator: Escherichia coli rrnB; transcription terminator T1 from the E. coli rrnB gene
    517..553     -  CDS            lacZα (fragment): LacZα fragment of β-galactosidase; lacZ fragment
    569..668     +  protein_bind   attL1: mutant version of attL; recombination site for the Gateway® LR reaction LR Clonase™
    674..2776    +  CDS            SLC26A1: S26A1_HUMAN - Also known as SAT1. Experimental evidence at protein level: Swiss-Prot protein existence level 1. Mediates sulfate transport with high affinity (PubMed:12713736). Mediates oxalate transport (PubMed:12713736). Mediates bicarbonate transport (By similarity). Does not accept succinate as cosubstrate (By similarity). From Homo sapiens (Human).
   2778..2877    -  protein_bind   attL2: mutant version of attL; recombination site for the Gateway® LR reaction LR Clonase™
   2895..2913    -  promoter       T7 promoter: promoter for bacteriophage T7 RNA polymerase
   3047..3856    +  CDS            KanR: aminoglycoside phosphotransferase; aph(3')-Ia; confers resistance to kanamycin in bacteria or G418 (Geneticin®) in eukaryotes
   4003..4591    +  rep_origin     ori: high-copy-number ColE1/pMB1/pBR322/pUC origin of replication
>Addgene plasmid #131972 | pDONR221_SLC26A1 | addgene full sequence | sequence record 260024 | Addgene NGS Result
CTTTCCTGCGTTATCCCCTGATTCTGTGGATAACCGTATTACCGCCTTTGAGTGAGCTGATACCGCTCGC
CGCAGCCGAACGACCGAGCGCAGCGAGTCAGTGAGCGAGGAAGCGGAAGAGCGCCCAATACGCAAACCGC
CTCTCCCCGCGCGTTGGCCGATTCATTAATGCAGCTGGCACGACAGGTTTCCCGACTGGAAAGCGGGCAG
TGAGCGCAACGCAATTAATACGCGTACCGCTAGCCAGGAAGAGTTTGTAGAAACGCAAAAAGGCCATCCG
TCAGGATGGCCTTCTGCTTAGTTTGATGCCTGGCAGTTTATGGCGGGCGTCCTGCCCGCCACCCTCCGGG
CCGTTGCTTCACAACGTTCAAATCCGCTCCCGGCGGATTTGTCCTACTCAGGAGAGCGTTCACCGACAAA
CAACAGATAAAACGAAAGGCCCAGTCTTCCGACTGAGCCTTTCGTTTTATTTGATGCCTGGCAGTTCCCT
ACTCTCGCGTTAACGCTAGCATGGATGTTTTCCCAGTCACGACGTTGTAAAACGACGGCCAGTCTTAAGC
TCGGGCCCCAAATAATGATTTTATTTTGACTGATAGTGACCTGTTCGTTGCAACACATTGATGAGCAATG
CTTTTTTATAATGCCAACTTTGTACAAAAAAGCAGGCTCCACCATGGACGAGTCCCCTGAGCCACTGCAG
CAGGGAAGAGGACCAGTGCCTGTGCGGAGACAGAGGCCAGCACCAAGAGGACTGAGGGAGATGCTGAAGG
CCAGACTGTGGTGCAGCTGTTCCTGCAGCGTGCTGTGCGTGCGGGCCCTGGTGCAGGACCTGCTGCCAGC
CACCCGCTGGCTGCGGCAGTACAGGCCTCGCGAGTATCTGGCCGGCGATGTGATGAGCGGCCTGGTCATC
GGCATCATCCTGGTGCCACAGGCCATCGCATATTCCCTGCTGGCAGGACTGCAGCCCATTTACTCCTTGT
ATACGTCATTCTTTGCCAACCTGATCTACTTCCTGATGGGCACCTCTCGCCACGTGAGCGTGGGCATCTT
TAGCCTGCTGTGCCTGATGGTGGGCCAGGTGGTGGACAGGGAGCTGCAGCTGGCAGGCTTCGACCCATCT
CAGGATGGACTGCAGCCTGGAGCCAACAGCTCCACACTGAATGGCAGCGCCGCCATGCTGGACTGTGGCA
GAGATTGCTACGCCATCAGGGTGGCCACCGCCCTGACACTGATGACCGGCCTGTATCAGGTGCTGATGGG
CGTGCTGAGGCTGGGATTCGTGTCCGCCTACCTGTCTCAGCCTCTGCTGGATGGCTTTGCCATGGGCGCC
TCTGTGACAATCCTGACCAGCCAGCTGAAGCACCTGCTGGGCGTGAGAATCCCTAGGCACCAGGGCCCAG
GCATGGTGGTGCTGACCTGGCTGTCCCTGCTGAGGGGAGCAGGACAGGCCAACGTGTGCGACGTGGTGAC
CTCCACAGTGTGCCTGGCCGTGCTGCTGGCAGCAAAGGAGCTGTCTGATCGGTATAGACACAGGCTGCGC
GTGCCTCTGCCAACAGAGCTGCTGGTCATCGTGGTGGCCACCCTGGTGAGCCACTTCGGCCAGCTGCACA
AGAGATTTGGCTCTAGCGTGGCCGGCGACATCCCCACAGGCTTCATGCCACCTCAGGTGCCAGAGCCTAG
GCTGATGCAGAGGGTGGCCCTGGATGCAGTGGCCCTGGCCCTGGTGGCAGCAGCCTTCAGCATCTCCCTG
GCCGAGATGTTTGCACGCAGCCACGGATACTCCGTGCGGGCAAACCAGGAGCTGCTGGCAGTGGGCTGCT
GTAATGTGCTGCCAGCCTTCCTGCACTGTTTTGCCACCTCCGCCGCCCTGGCAAAGTCTCTGGTGAAGAC
CGCCACAGGCTGCAGAACACAGCTGTCCTCTGTGGTGTCCGCCACCGTGGTGCTGCTGGTGCTGCTGGCC
CTGGCACCCCTGTTTCACGACCTGCAGAGGTCTGTGCTGGCCTGCGTGATCGTGGTGAGCCTGAGAGGCG
CCCTGAGGAAAGTGTGGGACCTGCCACGCCTGTGGCGGATGTCCCCAGCAGATGCACTGGTGTGGGCAGG
CACAGCCGCCACCTGCATGCTGGTGTCTACCGAGGCAGGACTGCTGGCAGGCGTGATCCTGTCTCTGCTG
AGCCTGGCAGGAAGGACACAGAGGCCCAGAACCGCCCTGCTGGCCCGGATCGGCGACACAGCCTTCTATG
AGGATGCCACCGAGTTTGAGGGACTGGTGCCAGAGCCAGGCGTGAGAGTGTTCAGGTTTGGCGGCCCTCT
GTACTATGCCAACAAGGACTTCTTTCTGCAGTCCCTGTACTCTCTGACAGGACTGGATGCAGGATGTATG
GCAGCAAGGCGCAAGGAGGGCGGCAGCGAGACCGGAGTGGGAGAGGGAGGACCTGCACAGGGAGAGGATC
TGGGACCAGTGTCCACAAGGGCCGCCCTGGTGCCTGCAGCAGCAGGATTCCACACCGTGGTCATCGACTG
CGCCCCACTGCTGTTTCTGGATGCAGCAGGCGTGAGCACACTGCAGGACCTGCGGAGAGATTACGGCGCC
CTGGGAATCAGCCTGCTGCTGGCATGCTGTTCCCCACCCGTGCGCGACATCCTGTCTAGGGGAGGCTTCC
TGGGAGAGGGACCAGGCGACACCGCCGAGGAGGAGCAGCTGTTTCTGAGCGTGCACGATGCCGTGCAGAC
AGCCAGGGCCCGCCACCGGGAGCTGGAGGCCACCGATGCCCACCTGGACCCAGCTTTCTTGTACAAAGTT
GGCATTATAAGAAAGCATTGCTTATCAATTTGTTGCAACGAACAGGTCACTATCAGTCAAAATAAAATCA
TTATTTGCCATCCAGCTGATATCCCCTATAGTGAGTCGTATTACATGGTCATAGCTGTTTCCTGGCAGCT
CTGGCCCGTGTCTCAAAATCTCTGATGTTACATTGCACAAGATAAAAATATATCATCATGAACAATAAAA
CTGTCTGCTTACATAAACAGTAATACAAGGGGTGTTATGAGCCATATTCAACGGGAAACGTCGAGGCCGC
GATTAAATTCCAACATGGATGCTGATTTATATGGGTATAAATGGGCTCGCGATAATGTCGGGCAATCAGG
TGCGACAATCTATCGCTTGTATGGGAAGCCCGATGCGCCAGAGTTGTTTCTGAAACATGGCAAAGGTAGC
GTTGCCAATGATGTTACAGATGAGATGGTCAGACTAAACTGGCTGACGGAATTTATGCCTCTTCCGACCA
TCAAGCATTTTATCCGTACTCCTGATGATGCATGGTTACTCACCACTGCGATCCCCGGAAAAACAGCATT
CCAGGTATTAGAAGAATATCCTGATTCAGGTGAAAATATTGTTGATGCGCTGGCAGTGTTCCTGCGCCGG
TTGCATTCGATTCCTGTTTGTAATTGTCCTTTTAACAGCGATCGCGTATTTCGTCTCGCTCAGGCGCAAT
CACGAATGAATAACGGTTTGGTTGATGCGAGTGATTTTGATGACGAGCGTAATGGCTGGCCTGTTGAACA
AGTCTGGAAAGAAATGCATAAACTTTTGCCATTCTCACCGGATTCAGTCGTCACTCATGGTGATTTCTCA
CTTGATAACCTTATTTTTGACGAGGGGAAATTAATAGGTTGTATTGATGTTGGACGAGTCGGAATCGCAG
ACCGATACCAGGATCTTGCCATCCTATGGAACTGCCTCGGTGAGTTTTCTCCTTCATTACAGAAACGGCT
TTTTCAAAAATATGGTATTGATAATCCTGATATGAATAAATTGCAGTTTCATTTGATGCTCGATGAGTTT
TTCTAATCAGAATTGGTTAATTGGTTGTAACACTGGCAGAGCATTACGCTGACTTGACGGGACGGCGCAA
GCTCATGACCAAAATCCCTTAACGTGAGTTACGCGTCGTTCCACTGAGCGTCAGACCCCGTAGAAAAGAT
CAAAGGATCTTCTTGAGATCCTTTTTTTCTGCGCGTAATCTGCTGCTTGCAAACAAAAAAACCACCGCTA
CCAGCGGTGGTTTGTTTGCCGGATCAAGAGCTACCAACTCTTTTTCCGAAGGTAACTGGCTTCAGCAGAG
CGCAGATACCAAATACTGTTCTTCTAGTGTAGCCGTAGTTAGGCCACCACTTCAAGAACTCTGTAGCACC
GCCTACATACCTCGCTCTGCTAATCCTGTTACCAGTGGCTGCTGCCAGTGGCGATAAGTCGTGTCTTACC
GGGTTGGACTCAAGACGATAGTTACCGGATAAGGCGCAGCGGTCGGGCTGAACGGGGGGTTCGTGCACAC
AGCCCAGCTTGGAGCGAACGACCTACACCGAACTGAGATACCTACAGCGTGAGCTATGAGAAAGCGCCAC
GCTTCCCGAAGGGAGAAAGGCGGACAGGTATCCGGTAAGCGGCAGGGTCGGAACAGGAGAGCGCACGAGG
GAGCTTCCAGGGGGAAACGCCTGGTATCTTTATAGTCCTGTCGGGTTTCGCCACCTCTGACTTGAGCGTC
GATTTTTGTGATGCTCGTCAGGGGGGCGGAGCCTATGGAAAAACGCCAGCAACGCGGCCTTTTTACGGTT
CCTGGCCTTTTGCTGGCCTTTTGCTCACATGTT
