>Addgene plasmid #131972 | pDONR221_SLC26A1 | depositor partial sequence | sequence record 253344 | Codon-optimized ORF of SLC26A1
ATGGACGAGTCCCCTGAGCCACTGCAGCAGGGAAGAGGACCAGTGCCTGTGCGGAGACAGAGGCCAGCAC
CAAGAGGACTGAGGGAGATGCTGAAGGCCAGACTGTGGTGCAGCTGTTCCTGCAGCGTGCTGTGCGTGCG
GGCCCTGGTGCAGGACCTGCTGCCAGCCACCCGCTGGCTGCGGCAGTACAGGCCTCGCGAGTATCTGGCC
GGCGATGTGATGAGCGGCCTGGTCATCGGCATCATCCTGGTGCCACAGGCCATCGCATATTCCCTGCTGG
CAGGACTGCAGCCCATTTACTCCTTGTATACGTCATTCTTTGCCAACCTGATCTACTTCCTGATGGGCAC
CTCTCGCCACGTGAGCGTGGGCATCTTTAGCCTGCTGTGCCTGATGGTGGGCCAGGTGGTGGACAGGGAG
CTGCAGCTGGCAGGCTTCGACCCATCTCAGGATGGACTGCAGCCTGGAGCCAACAGCTCCACACTGAATG
GCAGCGCCGCCATGCTGGACTGTGGCAGAGATTGCTACGCCATCAGGGTGGCCACCGCCCTGACACTGAT
GACCGGCCTGTATCAGGTGCTGATGGGCGTGCTGAGGCTGGGATTCGTGTCCGCCTACCTGTCTCAGCCT
CTGCTGGATGGCTTTGCCATGGGCGCCTCTGTGACAATCCTGACCAGCCAGCTGAAGCACCTGCTGGGCG
TGAGAATCCCTAGGCACCAGGGCCCAGGCATGGTGGTGCTGACCTGGCTGTCCCTGCTGAGGGGAGCAGG
ACAGGCCAACGTGTGCGACGTGGTGACCTCCACAGTGTGCCTGGCCGTGCTGCTGGCAGCAAAGGAGCTG
TCTGATCGGTATAGACACAGGCTGCGCGTGCCTCTGCCAACAGAGCTGCTGGTCATCGTGGTGGCCACCC
TGGTGAGCCACTTCGGCCAGCTGCACAAGAGATTTGGCTCTAGCGTGGCCGGCGACATCCCCACAGGCTT
CATGCCACCTCAGGTGCCAGAGCCTAGGCTGATGCAGAGGGTGGCCCTGGATGCAGTGGCCCTGGCCCTG
GTGGCAGCAGCCTTCAGCATCTCCCTGGCCGAGATGTTTGCACGCAGCCACGGATACTCCGTGCGGGCAA
ACCAGGAGCTGCTGGCAGTGGGCTGCTGTAATGTGCTGCCAGCCTTCCTGCACTGTTTTGCCACCTCCGC
CGCCCTGGCAAAGTCTCTGGTGAAGACCGCCACAGGCTGCAGAACACAGCTGTCCTCTGTGGTGTCCGCC
ACCGTGGTGCTGCTGGTGCTGCTGGCCCTGGCACCCCTGTTTCACGACCTGCAGAGGTCTGTGCTGGCCT
GCGTGATCGTGGTGAGCCTGAGAGGCGCCCTGAGGAAAGTGTGGGACCTGCCACGCCTGTGGCGGATGTC
CCCAGCAGATGCACTGGTGTGGGCAGGCACAGCCGCCACCTGCATGCTGGTGTCTACCGAGGCAGGACTG
CTGGCAGGCGTGATCCTGTCTCTGCTGAGCCTGGCAGGAAGGACACAGAGGCCCAGAACCGCCCTGCTGG
CCCGGATCGGCGACACAGCCTTCTATGAGGATGCCACCGAGTTTGAGGGACTGGTGCCAGAGCCAGGCGT
GAGAGTGTTCAGGTTTGGCGGCCCTCTGTACTATGCCAACAAGGACTTCTTTCTGCAGTCCCTGTACTCT
CTGACAGGACTGGATGCAGGATGTATGGCAGCAAGGCGCAAGGAGGGCGGCAGCGAGACCGGAGTGGGAG
AGGGAGGACCTGCACAGGGAGAGGATCTGGGACCAGTGTCCACAAGGGCCGCCCTGGTGCCTGCAGCAGC
AGGATTCCACACCGTGGTCATCGACTGCGCCCCACTGCTGTTTCTGGATGCAGCAGGCGTGAGCACACTG
CAGGACCTGCGGAGAGATTACGGCGCCCTGGGAATCAGCCTGCTGCTGGCATGCTGTTCCCCACCCGTGC
GCGACATCCTGTCTAGGGGAGGCTTCCTGGGAGAGGGACCAGGCGACACCGCCGAGGAGGAGCAGCTGTT
TCTGAGCGTGCACGATGCCGTGCAGACAGCCAGGGCCCGCCACCGGGAGCTGGAGGCCACCGATGCCCAC
CTG
